>Addgene plasmid #122715 | pSKAP_AM | depositor full sequence | sequence record 239244 | Theoretical pSKAP_Barcode plasmid (location of generic barcode represented by "n")
CTAAATTGTAAGCGTTAATATTTTGTTAAAATTCGCGTTAAATTTTTGTTAAATCAGCTCATTTTTTAAC
CAATAGGCCGAAATCGGCAAAATCCCTTATAAATCAAAAGAATAGACCGAGATAGGGT
[37 nt withheld, positions 129-165]
AAAGAACGTGGACTCCAACGTCAAAGG
[49 nt withheld, positions 193-241]
T
[91 nt withheld, positions 243-333]
G
[124 nt withheld, positions 335-458]
CCCATTCGCCATTCAGGCTGCGCAACTGTTGGGAAGGGCGATCGGTGCGGGCCTCTTCGCTATTACGCCA
GCTGGCGAAAGGGGGATGTGCTGCAAGGCGATTAAGTTGGGTAACGCCAGGGTTTTCCCAGTCACGACGT
TGTAAAACGACGGCCAGTGAGCGCGCGTAATACGACTCACTATAGGGCGAATTGGGTACCGGGCCCCCCC
TCGAGGTCGACGGTATCGATAAGCTTGCATGCAGATTGCAGCATTACACGTCTTGAGNNNNNNNNNNNNN
NNNNNNNNNNNNCGATTGTGTAGGCTGGAGCTGCTTCGAAGTTCCTATACTTTCTAGAGAATAGGAACTT
CGGAATAGGAACTTCAAGATCCCCTTATTAGAAGAACTCGTCAAGAAGGCGATAGAAGGCGATGCGCTGC
GAATCGGGAGCGGCGATACCGTAAAGCACGAGGAAGCGGTCAGCCCATTCGCCGCCAAGCTCTTCAGCAA
TATCACGGGTAGCCAACGCTATGTCCTGATAGCGGTCCGCCACACCCAGCCGGCCACAGTCGATGAATCC
AGAAAAGCGGCCATTTTCCACCATGATATTCGGCAAGCAGGCATCGCCATGGGTCACGACGAGATCCTCG
CCGTCGGGCATGCGCGCCTTGAGCCTGGCGAACAGTTCGGCTGGCGCGAGCCCCTGATGCTCTTCGTCCA
GATCATCCTGATCGACAAGACCGGCTTCCATCCGAGTACGTGCTCGCTCGATGCGATGTTTCGCTTGGTG
GTCGAATGGGCAGGTAGCCGGATCAAGCGTATGCAGCCGCCGCATTGCATCAGCCATGATGGATACTTTC
TCGGCAGGAGCAAGGTGAGATGACAGGAGATCCTGCCCCGGCACTTCGCCCAATAGCAGCCAGTCCCTTC
CCGCTTCAGTGACAACGTCGAGCACAGCTGCGCAAGGAACGCCCGTCGTGGCCAGCCACGATAGCCGCGC
TGCCTCGTCCTGCAGTTCATTCAGGGCACCGGACAGGTCGGTCTTGACAAAAAGAACCGGGCGCCCCTGC
GCTGACAGCCGGAACACGGCGGCATCAGAGCAGCCGATTGTCTGTTGTGCCCAGTCATAGCCGAATAGCC
TCTCCACCCAAGCGGCCGGAGAACCTGCGTGCAATCCATCTTGTTCAATCATGCGAAACGATCCTCATCC
TGTCTCTTGATCAGATCTTGATCCCCTGCGCCATCAGATCCTTGGCGGCAAGAAAGCCATCCAGTTTACT
TTGCAGGGCTTCCCAACCTTACCAGAGGGCGCCCCAGCTGGCAATTCCGGTTCGCTTGCTGTCCATAAAA
CCGCCCAGTCTAGCTATCGCCATGTAAGCCCACTGCAAGCTACCTGCTTTCTCTTTGCGCTTGCGTTTTC
CCTTGTCCAGATAGCCCAGTAGCTGACATTCATCCGGGGTCAGCACCGTTTCTGCGGACTGGCTTTCTAC
GTGTTCCGCTTCCTTTAGCAGCCCTTGCGCCCTGAGTGCTTGCGGCAGCGTGAGCTTCAAAAGCGCTCTG
AAGTTCCTATACTTTCTAGAGAATAGGAACTTCGAACTGCAGGTCGACGGATCCGCCCGGGCTAGAGCGG
CCGCCACCGCGGTGGAGCTCCAGCTTTTGTTCCCTTTAGTGAGGGTTAATTGCGCGCTTGGCGTAATCAT
GGTCATAGCTGTTTCCTGTGTGAAATTGTTATCCGCTCACAATTCCACACAACATACGAGCCGGAAGCAT
AAAGTGTAAAGCCTGGGGTGCCTAATGAGTGAGCTAACTCACATTAATTGCGTTGCGCTCACTGCCCGCT
TTCCAGTCGGGAAACCTGTCGTGCCAGCTGCATTAATGAATCGGCCAACGCGCGGGGAGAGGCGGTTTGC
GTATTGGGCGCTCTTCCGCTTCCTCGCTCACTGACTCGCTGCGCTCGGTCGTTCGGCTGCGGCGAGCGGT
ATCAGCTCACTCAAAGGCGGTAATACGGTTATCCACAGAATCAGGGGATAACGCAGGAAAGAACATGTGA
GCAAAAGGCCAGCAAAAGGCCAGGAACCGTAAAAAGGCCGCGTTGCTGGCGTTTTTCCATAGGCTCCGCC
CCCCTGACGAGCATCACAAAAATCGACGCTCAAGTCAGAGGTGGCGAAACCCGACAGGACTATAAAGATA
CCAGGCGTTTCCCCCTGGAAGCTCCCTCGTGCGCTCTCCTGTTCCGACCCTGCCGCTTACCGGATACCTG
TCCGCCTTTCTCCCTTCGGGAAGCGTGGCGCTTTCTCATAGCTCACGCTGTAGGTATCTCAGTTCGGTGT
AGGTCGTTCGCTCCAAGCTGGGCTGTGTGCACGAACCCCCCGTTCAGCCCGACCGCTGCGCCTTATCCGG
TAACTATCGTCTTGAGTCCAACCCGGTAAGACACGACTTATCGCCACTGGCAGCAGCCACTGGTAACAGG
ATTAGCAGAGCGAGGTATGTAGGCGGTGCTACAGAGTTCTTGAAGTGGTGGCCTAACTACGGCTACACTA
GAAGGACAGTATTTGGTATCTGCGCTCTGCTGAAGCCAGTTACCTTCGGAAAAAGAGTTGGTAGCTCTTG
ATCCGGCAAACAAACCACCGCTGGTAGCGGTGGTTTTTTTGTTTGCAAGCAGCAGATTACGCGCAGAAAA
AAAGGATCTCAAGAAGATCCTTTGATCTTTTCTACGGGGTCTGACGCTCAGTGGAACGAAAACTCACGTT
AAGGGATTTTGGTCATGAGATTATCAAAAAGGATCTTCACCTAGATCCTTTTCGACCGAATAAATACCTG
TGACGGAAGATCACTTCGCAGAATAAATAAATCCTGGTGTCCCTGTTGATACCGGGAAGCCCTGGGCCAA
CTTTTGGCGAAAATGAGACGTTGATCGGCACGTAAGAGGTTCCAACTTTCACCATAATGAAATAAGATCA
CTACCGGGCGTATTTTTTGAGTTGTCGAGATTTTCAGGAGCTAAGGAAGCTAAAATGGAGAAAAAAATCA
CTGGATATACCACCGTTGATATATCCCAATGGCATCGTAAAGAACATTTTGAGGCATTTCAGTCAGTTGC
TCAATGTACCTATAACCAGACCGTTCAGCTGGATATTACGGCCTTTTTAAAGACCGTAAAGAAAAATAAG
CACAAGTTTTATCCGGCCTTTATTCACATTCTTGCCCGCCTGATGAATGCTCATCCGGAATTACGTATGG
CAATGAAAGACGGTGAGCTGGTGATATGGGATAGTGTTCACCCTTGTTACACCGTTTTCCATGAGCAAAC
TGAAACGTTTTCATCGCTCTGGAGTGAATACCACGACGATTTCCGGCAGTTTCTACACATATATTCGCAA
GATGTGGCGTGTTACGGTGAAAACCTGGCCTATTTCCCTAAAGGGTTTATTGAGAATATGTTTTTCGTCT
CAGCCAATCCCTGGGTGAGTTTCACCAGTTTTGATTTAAACGTGGCCAATATGGACAACTTCTTCGCCCC
CGTTTTCACCATGGGCAAATATTATACGCAAGGCGACAAGGTGCTGATGCCGCTGGCGATTCAGGTTCAT
CATGCCGTTTGTGATGGCTTCCATGTCGGCAGAATGCTTAATGAATTACAACAGTACTGCGATGAGTGGC
AGGGCGGGGCGTAATTTTTTTAAGGCAGTTATTGGTGCCCTTAAACGCCTGGTTGCTACGCCTGAATAAG
TGATAATAAGCGGATGAATGGCAGAAATTCGAAAGCAAATTCGACCCGGTCGTCGGTTCAGGGCAGGGTC
GTTAAATAGCCGCTTATGTCTATTGCTGGTTTACCGGTTTATTGACTACCGGAAGCAGTGTGACCGTGTG
CTTCTCAAATGCCTGAGGCCAGTTTGCTCAGGCTCTCCCCGTGGAGGTAATAATTGACGATATGATCCTT
TTTTTCTGATCAAAAGTGCTCATCATTGGAAAACGTTCTTCGGGGCGAAAACTCTCAAGGATCTTACCGC
TGTTGAGATCCAGTTCGATGTAACCCACTCGTGCACCCAACTGATCTTCAGCATCTTTTACTTTCACCAG
CGTTTCTGGGTGAGCAAAAACAGGAAGGCAAAATGCCGCAAAAAAGGGAATAAGGGCGACACGGAAATGT
TGAATACTCATACTCTTCCTTTTTCAATATTATTGAAGCATTTATCAAGGGTTATTGTCTCATGAGCGGA
TACATATTTGAATGTATTTAGAAAAATAAACAAATAGGGGTTCCGCGCACATTTCCCCGAAAAGTGCCAC
Features (pLannotate 1.2.2; 19 found; start..end, strand, type, name):
     30..458     -  rep_origin     f1 ori (sequence partly withheld): f1 bacteriophage origin of replication; arrow indicates direction of (+) strand synthesis
    463..618     -  CDS            lacZα (fragment): LacZα fragment of β-galactosidase; lacZ fragment
    626..644     +  promoter       T7 promoter: promoter for bacteriophage T7 RNA polymerase
    653..695     -  misc_feature   MCS (fragment): pBluescript multiple cloning site
    776..823     -  protein_bind   FRT: FLP-mediated recombination occurs in the 8-bp core sequence TCTAGAAA (Turan and Bode, 2011). FLP recombinase from the Saccharomyces cerevisiae 2μ plasmid
    839..1630    -  CDS            neo: KKA2_KLEPN - Also known as kan, nptII. Experimental evidence at protein level: Swiss-Prot protein existence level 1. Resistance to kanamycin, neomycin, paromomycin, ribostamycin, butirosin and gentamicin B. From Klebsiella pneumoniae.
   1662..1991    -  CDS            tnpA (fragment): TN5P_ECOLX - Also known as tnp. Experimental evidence at protein level: Swiss-Prot protein existence level 1. Mediates transposition of transposon Tn5 by a 'cut and paste' mechanism. First, the monomeric transposase binds the 19 bp inverted DNA repeats flanking the transposon. Then, dimerization of the DNA- bound transposase creates a synaptic DNA complex. After nicking of the first DNA strand, excision of the transposon proceeds through a series of intermediates. The transposase then mediates the insertion of the transposon at a new site by strand transfer. The activity of the wild- type tran
   1998..2031    -  protein_bind   FRT (minimal): supports FLP-mediated excision but not integration (Turan and Bode, 2011) FLP recombinase from the Saccharomyces cerevisiae 2μ plasmid
   2060..2088    -  misc_feature   MCS (fragment): pBluescript multiple cloning site
   2101..2119    -  promoter       T3 promoter: promoter for bacteriophage T3 RNA polymerase
   2164..2180    -  protein_bind   lac operator: The lac repressor binds to the lac operator to inhibit transcription in E. coli. This inhibition can be relieved by adding lactose or isopropyl-β-D-thiogalactopyranoside (IPTG). lac repressor encoded by lacI
   2188..2218    -  promoter       lac promoter: promoter for the E. coli lac operon
   2233..2254    -  protein_bind   CAP binding site: CAP binding activates transcription in the presence of cAMP. E. coli catabolite activator protein
   2267..2359    -  CDS            lacI (fragment): lac repressor; lacI; The lac repressor binds to the lac operator to inhibit transcription in E. coli. This inhibition can be relieved by adding lactose or isopropyl-β-D-thiogalactopyranoside (IPTG).
   2542..3130    -  rep_origin     ori: high-copy-number ColE1/pMB1/pBR322/pUC origin of replication
   3350..3452    +  promoter       cat promoter: promoter of the E. coli cat gene encoding chloramphenicol acetyltransferase
   3453..4112    +  CDS            CmR: chloramphenicol acetyltransferase; cat; confers resistance to chloramphenicol
   4390..4599    -  CDS            AmpR (fragment): β-lactamase; bla; confers resistance to ampicillin, carbenicillin, and related antibiotics
   4600..4705    -  promoter       AmpR promoter: bla
