>Addgene plasmid #122715 | pSKAP_AM | depositor full sequence | sequence record 239245 | pSKAP_AM theoretical sequence
CTAAATTGTAAGCGTTAATATTTTGTTAAAATTCGCGTTAAATTTTTGTTAAATCAGCTCATTTTTTAAC
CAATAGGCCGAAATCGGCAAAATCCCTTATAAATCAAAAGAATAGACCGAGATAGGGT
[37 nt withheld, positions 129-165]
AAAGAACGTGGACTCCAACGTCAAAGG
[49 nt withheld, positions 193-241]
T
[91 nt withheld, positions 243-333]
G
[124 nt withheld, positions 335-458]
CCCATTCGCCATTCAGGCTGCGCAACTGTTGGGAAGGGCGATCGGTGCGGGCCTCTTCGCTATTACGCCA
GCTGGCGAAAGGGGGATGTGCTGCAAGGCGATTAAGTTGGGTAACGCCAGGGTTTTCCCAGTCACGACGT
TGTAAAACGACGGCCAGTGAGCGCGCGTAATACGACTCACTATAGGGCGAATTGGGTACCGGGCCCCCCC
TCGAGGTCGACGGTATCGATAAGCTTGCATGCAGATTGCAGCATTACACGTCTTGAGAACACTGTGTGGT
AGAGCTAGTGCCGATTGTGTAGGCTGGAGCTGCTTCGAAGTTCCTATACTTTCTAGAGAATAGGAACTTC
GGAATAGGAACTTCAAGATCCCCTTATTAGAAGAACTCGTCAAGAAGGCGATAGAAGGCGATGCGCTGCG
AATCGGGAGCGGCGATACCGTAAAGCACGAGGAAGCGGTCAGCCCATTCGCCGCCAAGCTCTTCAGCAAT
ATCACGGGTAGCCAACGCTATGTCCTGATAGCGGTCCGCCACACCCAGCCGGCCACAGTCGATGAATCCA
GAAAAGCGGCCATTTTCCACCATGATATTCGGCAAGCAGGCATCGCCATGGGTCACGACGAGATCCTCGC
CGTCGGGCATGCGCGCCTTGAGCCTGGCGAACAGTTCGGCTGGCGCGAGCCCCTGATGCTCTTCGTCCAG
ATCATCCTGATCGACAAGACCGGCTTCCATCCGAGTACGTGCTCGCTCGATGCGATGTTTCGCTTGGTGG
TCGAATGGGCAGGTAGCCGGATCAAGCGTATGCAGCCGCCGCATTGCATCAGCCATGATGGATACTTTCT
CGGCAGGAGCAAGGTGAGATGACAGGAGATCCTGCCCCGGCACTTCGCCCAATAGCAGCCAGTCCCTTCC
CGCTTCAGTGACAACGTCGAGCACAGCTGCGCAAGGAACGCCCGTCGTGGCCAGCCACGATAGCCGCGCT
GCCTCGTCCTGCAGTTCATTCAGGGCACCGGACAGGTCGGTCTTGACAAAAAGAACCGGGCGCCCCTGCG
CTGACAGCCGGAACACGGCGGCATCAGAGCAGCCGATTGTCTGTTGTGCCCAGTCATAGCCGAATAGCCT
CTCCACCCAAGCGGCCGGAGAACCTGCGTGCAATCCATCTTGTTCAATCATGCGAAACGATCCTCATCCT
GTCTCTTGATCAGATCTTGATCCCCTGCGCCATCAGATCCTTGGCGGCAAGAAAGCCATCCAGTTTACTT
TGCAGGGCTTCCCAACCTTACCAGAGGGCGCCCCAGCTGGCAATTCCGGTTCGCTTGCTGTCCATAAAAC
CGCCCAGTCTAGCTATCGCCATGTAAGCCCACTGCAAGCTACCTGCTTTCTCTTTGCGCTTGCGTTTTCC
CTTGTCCAGATAGCCCAGTAGCTGACATTCATCCGGGGTCAGCACCGTTTCTGCGGACTGGCTTTCTACG
TGTTCCGCTTCCTTTAGCAGCCCTTGCGCCCTGAGTGCTTGCGGCAGCGTGAGCTTCAAAAGCGCTCTGA
AGTTCCTATACTTTCTAGAGAATAGGAACTTCGAACTGCAGGTCGACGGATCCGCCCGGGCTAGAGCGGC
CGCCACCGCGGTGGAGCTCCAGCTTTTGTTCCCTTTAGTGAGGGTTAATTGCGCGCTTGGCGTAATCATG
GTCATAGCTGTTTCCTGTGTGAAATTGTTATCCGCTCACAATTCCACACAACATACGAGCCGGAAGCATA
AAGTGTAAAGCCTGGGGTGCCTAATGAGTGAGCTAACTCACATTAATTGCGTTGCGCTCACTGCCCGCTT
TCCAGTCGGGAAACCTGTCGTGCCAGCTGCATTAATGAATCGGCCAACGCGCGGGGAGAGGCGGTTTGCG
TATTGGGCGCTCTTCCGCTTCCTCGCTCACTGACTCGCTGCGCTCGGTCGTTCGGCTGCGGCGAGCGGTA
TCAGCTCACTCAAAGGCGGTAATACGGTTATCCACAGAATCAGGGGATAACGCAGGAAAGAACATGTGAG
CAAAAGGCCAGCAAAAGGCCAGGAACCGTAAAAAGGCCGCGTTGCTGGCGTTTTTCCATAGGCTCCGCCC
CCCTGACGAGCATCACAAAAATCGACGCTCAAGTCAGAGGTGGCGAAACCCGACAGGACTATAAAGATAC
CAGGCGTTTCCCCCTGGAAGCTCCCTCGTGCGCTCTCCTGTTCCGACCCTGCCGCTTACCGGATACCTGT
CCGCCTTTCTCCCTTCGGGAAGCGTGGCGCTTTCTCATAGCTCACGCTGTAGGTATCTCAGTTCGGTGTA
GGTCGTTCGCTCCAAGCTGGGCTGTGTGCACGAACCCCCCGTTCAGCCCGACCGCTGCGCCTTATCCGGT
AACTATCGTCTTGAGTCCAACCCGGTAAGACACGACTTATCGCCACTGGCAGCAGCCACTGGTAACAGGA
TTAGCAGAGCGAGGTATGTAGGCGGTGCTACAGAGTTCTTGAAGTGGTGGCCTAACTACGGCTACACTAG
AAGGACAGTATTTGGTATCTGCGCTCTGCTGAAGCCAGTTACCTTCGGAAAAAGAGTTGGTAGCTCTTGA
TCCGGCAAACAAACCACCGCTGGTAGCGGTGGTTTTTTTGTTTGCAAGCAGCAGATTACGCGCAGAAAAA
AAGGATCTCAAGAAGATCCTTTGATCTTTTCTACGGGGTCTGACGCTCAGTGGAACGAAAACTCACGTTA
AGGGATTTTGGTCATGAGATTATCAAAAAGGATCTTCACCTAGATCCTTTTCGACCGAATAAATACCTGT
GACGGAAGATCACTTCGCAGAATAAATAAATCCTGGTGTCCCTGTTGATACCGGGAAGCCCTGGGCCAAC
TTTTGGCGAAAATGAGACGTTGATCGGCACGTAAGAGGTTCCAACTTTCACCATAATGAAATAAGATCAC
TACCGGGCGTATTTTTTGAGTTGTCGAGATTTTCAGGAGCTAAGGAAGCTAAAATGGAGAAAAAAATCAC
TGGATATACCACCGTTGATATATCCCAATGGCATCGTAAAGAACATTTTGAGGCATTTCAGTCAGTTGCT
CAATGTACCTATAACCAGACCGTTCAGCTGGATATTACGGCCTTTTTAAAGACCGTAAAGAAAAATAAGC
ACAAGTTTTATCCGGCCTTTATTCACATTCTTGCCCGCCTGATGAATGCTCATCCGGAATTACGTATGGC
AATGAAAGACGGTGAGCTGGTGATATGGGATAGTGTTCACCCTTGTTACACCGTTTTCCATGAGCAAACT
GAAACGTTTTCATCGCTCTGGAGTGAATACCACGACGATTTCCGGCAGTTTCTACACATATATTCGCAAG
ATGTGGCGTGTTACGGTGAAAACCTGGCCTATTTCCCTAAAGGGTTTATTGAGAATATGTTTTTCGTCTC
AGCCAATCCCTGGGTGAGTTTCACCAGTTTTGATTTAAACGTGGCCAATATGGACAACTTCTTCGCCCCC
GTTTTCACCATGGGCAAATATTATACGCAAGGCGACAAGGTGCTGATGCCGCTGGCGATTCAGGTTCATC
ATGCCGTTTGTGATGGCTTCCATGTCGGCAGAATGCTTAATGAATTACAACAGTACTGCGATGAGTGGCA
GGGCGGGGCGTAATTTTTTTAAGGCAGTTATTGGTGCCCTTAAACGCCTGGTTGCTACGCCTGAATAAGT
GATAATAAGCGGATGAATGGCAGAAATTCGAAAGCAAATTCGACCCGGTCGTCGGTTCAGGGCAGGGTCG
TTAAATAGCCGCTTATGTCTATTGCTGGTTTACCGGTTTATTGACTACCGGAAGCAGTGTGACCGTGTGC
TTCTCAAATGCCTGAGGCCAGTTTGCTCAGGCTCTCCCCGTGGAGGTAATAATTGACGATATGATCCTTT
TTTTCTGATCAAAAGTGCTCATCATTGGAAAACGTTCTTCGGGGCGAAAACTCTCAAGGATCTTACCGCT
GTTGAGATCCAGTTCGATGTAACCCACTCGTGCACCCAACTGATCTTCAGCATCTTTTACTTTCACCAGC
GTTTCTGGGTGAGCAAAAACAGGAAGGCAAAATGCCGCAAAAAAGGGAATAAGGGCGACACGGAAATGTT
GAATACTCATACTCTTCCTTTTTCAATATTATTGAAGCATTTATCAAGGGTTATTGTCTCATGAGCGGAT
ACATATTTGAATGTATTTAGAAAAATAAACAAATAGGGGTTCCGCGCACATTTCCCCGAAAAGTGCCAC
Features (pLannotate 1.2.2; 19 found; start..end, strand, type, name):
     30..458     -  rep_origin     f1 ori (sequence partly withheld): f1 bacteriophage origin of replication; arrow indicates direction of (+) strand synthesis
    463..618     -  CDS            lacZα (fragment): LacZα fragment of β-galactosidase; lacZ fragment
    626..644     +  promoter       T7 promoter: promoter for bacteriophage T7 RNA polymerase
    653..695     -  misc_feature   MCS (fragment): pBluescript multiple cloning site
    775..822     -  protein_bind   FRT: FLP-mediated recombination occurs in the 8-bp core sequence TCTAGAAA (Turan and Bode, 2011). FLP recombinase from the Saccharomyces cerevisiae 2μ plasmid
    838..1629    -  CDS            neo: KKA2_KLEPN - Also known as kan, nptII. Experimental evidence at protein level: Swiss-Prot protein existence level 1. Resistance to kanamycin, neomycin, paromomycin, ribostamycin, butirosin and gentamicin B. From Klebsiella pneumoniae.
   1661..1990    -  CDS            tnpA (fragment): TN5P_ECOLX - Also known as tnp. Experimental evidence at protein level: Swiss-Prot protein existence level 1. Mediates transposition of transposon Tn5 by a 'cut and paste' mechanism. First, the monomeric transposase binds the 19 bp inverted DNA repeats flanking the transposon. Then, dimerization of the DNA- bound transposase creates a synaptic DNA complex. After nicking of the first DNA strand, excision of the transposon proceeds through a series of intermediates. The transposase then mediates the insertion of the transposon at a new site by strand transfer. The activity of the wild- type tran
   1997..2030    -  protein_bind   FRT (minimal): supports FLP-mediated excision but not integration (Turan and Bode, 2011) FLP recombinase from the Saccharomyces cerevisiae 2μ plasmid
   2059..2087    -  misc_feature   MCS (fragment): pBluescript multiple cloning site
   2100..2118    -  promoter       T3 promoter: promoter for bacteriophage T3 RNA polymerase
   2163..2179    -  protein_bind   lac operator: The lac repressor binds to the lac operator to inhibit transcription in E. coli. This inhibition can be relieved by adding lactose or isopropyl-β-D-thiogalactopyranoside (IPTG). lac repressor encoded by lacI
   2187..2217    -  promoter       lac promoter: promoter for the E. coli lac operon
   2232..2253    -  protein_bind   CAP binding site: CAP binding activates transcription in the presence of cAMP. E. coli catabolite activator protein
   2266..2358    -  CDS            lacI (fragment): lac repressor; lacI; The lac repressor binds to the lac operator to inhibit transcription in E. coli. This inhibition can be relieved by adding lactose or isopropyl-β-D-thiogalactopyranoside (IPTG).
   2541..3129    -  rep_origin     ori: high-copy-number ColE1/pMB1/pBR322/pUC origin of replication
   3349..3451    +  promoter       cat promoter: promoter of the E. coli cat gene encoding chloramphenicol acetyltransferase
   3452..4111    +  CDS            CmR: chloramphenicol acetyltransferase; cat; confers resistance to chloramphenicol
   4389..4598    -  CDS            AmpR (fragment): β-lactamase; bla; confers resistance to ampicillin, carbenicillin, and related antibiotics
   4599..4704    -  promoter       AmpR promoter: bla
