>Addgene plasmid #122715 | pSKAP_AM | addgene full sequence | sequence record 245010 | Addgene NGS Result
ACCTACACCGAACTGAGATACCTACAGCGTGAGCTATGAGAAAGCGCCACGCTTCCCGAAGGGAGAAAGG
CGGACAGGTATCCGGTAAGCGGCAGGGTCGGAACAGGAGAGCGCACGAGGGAGCTTCCAGGGGGAAACGC
CTGGTATCTTTATAGTCCTGTCGGGTTTCGCCACCTCTGACTTGAGCGTCGATTTTTGTGATGCTCGTCA
GGGGGGCGGAGCCTATGGAAAAACGCCAGCAACGCGGCCTTTTTACGGTTCCTGGCCTTTTGCTGGCCTT
TTGCTCACATGTTCTTTCCTGCGTTATCCCCTGATTCTGTGGATAACCGTATTACCGCCTTTGAGTGAGC
TGATACCGCTCGCCGCAGCCGAACGACCGAGCGCAGCGAGTCAGTGAGCGAGGAAGCGGAAGAGCGCCCA
ATACGCAAACCGCCTCTCCCCGCGCGTTGGCCGATTCATTAATGCAGCTGGCACGACAGGTTTCCCGACT
GGAAAGCGGGCAGTGAGCGCAACGCAATTAATGTGAGTTAGCTCACTCATTAGGCACCCCAGGCTTTACA
CTTTATGCTTCCGGCTCGTATGTTGTGTGGAATTGTGAGCGGATAACAATTTCACACAGGAAACAGCTAT
GACCATGATTACGCCAAGCGCGCAATTAACCCTCACTAAAGGGAACAAAAGCTGGAGCTCCACCGCGGTG
GCGGCCGCTCTAGCCCGGGCGGATCCGTCGACCTGCAGTTCGAAGTTCCTATTCTCTAGAAAGTATAGGA
ACTTCAGAGCGCTTTTGAAGCTCACGCTGCCGCAAGCACTCAGGGCGCAAGGGCTGCTAAAGGAAGCGGA
ACACGTAGAAAGCCAGTCCGCAGAAACGGTGCTGACCCCGGATGAATGTCAGCTACTGGGCTATCTGGAC
AAGGGAAAACGCAAGCGCAAAGAGAAAGCAGGTAGCTTGCAGTGGGCTTACATGGCGATAGCTAGACTGG
GCGGTTTTATGGACAGCAAGCGAACCGGAATTGCCAGCTGGGGCGCCCTCTGGTAAGGTTGGGAAGCCCT
GCAAAGTAAACTGGATGGCTTTCTTGCCGCCAAGGATCTGATGGCGCAGGGGATCAAGATCTGATCAAGA
GACAGGATGAGGATCGTTTCGCATGATTGAACAAGATGGATTGCACGCAGGTTCTCCGGCCGCTTGGGTG
GAGAGGCTATTCGGCTATGACTGGGCACAACAGACAATCGGCTGCTCTGATGCCGCCGTGTTCCGGCTGT
CAGCGCAGGGGCGCCCGGTTCTTTTTGTCAAGACCGACCTGTCCGGTGCCCTGAATGAACTGCAGGACGA
GGCAGCGCGGCTATCGTGGCTGGCCACGACGGGCGTTCCTTGCGCAGCTGTGCTCGACGTTGTCACTGAA
GCGGGAAGGGACTGGCTGCTATTGGGCGAAGTGCCGGGGCAGGATCTCCTGTCATCTCACCTTGCTCCTG
CCGAGAAAGTATCCATCATGGCTGATGCAATGCGGCGGCTGCATACGCTTGATCCGGCTACCTGCCCATT
CGACCACCAAGCGAAACATCGCATCGAGCGAGCACGTACTCGGATGGAAGCCGGTCTTGTCGATCAGGAT
GATCTGGACGAAGAGCATCAGGGGCTCGCGCCAGCCGAACTGTTCGCCAGGCTCAAGGCGCGCATGCCCG
ACGGCGAGGATCTCGTCGTGACCCATGGCGATGCCTGCTTGCCGAATATCATGGTGGAAAATGGCCGCTT
TTCTGGATTCATCGACTGTGGCCGGCTGGGTGTGGCGGACCGCTATCAGGACATAGCGTTGGCTACCCGT
GATATTGCTGAAGAGCTTGGCGGCGAATGGGCTGACCGCTTCCTCGTGCTTTACGGTATCGCCGCTCCCG
ATTCGCAGCGCATCGCCTTCTATCGCCTTCTTGACGAGTTCTTCTAATAAGGGGATCTTGAAGTTCCTAT
TCCGAAGTTCCTATTCTCTAGAAAGTATAGGAACTTCGAAGCAGCTCCAGCCTACACAATCGGGCACTAG
CTCTACCACACAGTGTTCTCAAGACGTGTAATGCTGCAATCTGCATGCAAGCTTATCGATACCGTCGACC
TCGAGGGGGGGCCCGGTACCCAATTCGCCCTATAGTGAGTCGTATTACGCGCGCTCACTGGCCGTCGTTT
TACAACGTCGTGACTGGGAAAACCCTGGCGTTACCCAACTTAATCGCCTTGCAGCACATCCCCCTTTCGC
CAGCTGGCGTAATAGCGAAGAGGCCCGCACCGATCGCCCTTCCCAACAGTTGCGCAGCCTGAATGGCGAA
TGGG
[124 nt withheld, positions 2315-2438]
C
[91 nt withheld, positions 2440-2530]
A
[49 nt withheld, positions 2532-2580]
CCTTTGACGTTGGAGTCCACGTTCTTT
[37 nt withheld, positions 2608-2644]
ACCCTATCTCGGTCTATTCTTTTGATTTATAAGGGATTTTGCCGATTTCGGCCTATTGGTTAAAAAATGA
GCTGATTTAACAAAAATTTAACGCGAATTTTAACAAAATATTAACGCTTACAATTTAGGTGGCACTTTTC
GGGGAAATGTGCGCGGAACCCCTATTTGTTTATTTTTCTAAATACATTCAAATATGTATCCGCTCATGAG
ACAATAACCCTGATAAATGCTTCAATAATATTGAAAAAGGAAGAGTATGAGTATTCAACATTTCCGTGTC
GCCCTTATTCCCTTTTTTGCGGCATTTTGCCTTCCTGTTTTTGCTCACCCAGAAACGCTGGTGAAAGTAA
AAGATGCTGAAGATCAGTTGGGTGCACGAGTGGGTTACATCGAACTGGATCTCAACAGCGGTAAGATCCT
TGAGAGTTTTCGCCCCGAAGAACGTTTTCCAATGATGAGCACTTTTTGATCAGAAAAAAAGGATCATATC
GTCAATTATTACCTCCACGGGGAGAGCCTGAGCAAACTGGCCTCAGGCATTTGAGAAGCACACGGTCACA
CTGCTTCCGGTAGTCAATAAACCGGTAAACCAGCAATAGACATAAGCGGCTATTTAACGACCCTGCCCTG
AACCGACGACCGGGTCGAATTTGCTTTCGAATTTCTGCCATTCATCCGCTTATTATCACTTATTCAGGCG
TAGCAACCAGGCGTTTAAGGGCACCAATAACTGCCTTAAAAAAATTACGCCCCGCCCTGCCACTCATCGC
AGTACTGTTGTAATTCATTAAGCATTCTGCCGACATGGAAGCCATCACAAACGGCATGATGAACCTGAAT
CGCCAGCGGCATCAGCACCTTGTCGCCTTGCGTATAATATTTGCCCATGGTGAAAACGGGGGCGAAGAAG
TTGTCCATATTGGCCACGTTTAAATCAAAACTGGTGAAACTCACCCAGGGATTGGCTGAGACGAAAAACA
TATTCTCAATAAACCCTTTAGGGAAATAGGCCAGGTTTTCACCGTAACACGCCACATCTTGCGAATATAT
GTGTAGAAACTGCCGGAAATCGTCGTGGTATTCACTCCAGAGCGATGAAAACGTTTCAGTTTGCTCATGG
AAAACGGTGTAACAAGGGTGAACACTATCCCATATCACCAGCTCACCGTCTTTCATTGCCATACGTAATT
CCGGATGAGCATTCATCAGGCGGGCAAGAATGTGAATAAAGGCCGGATAAAACTTGTGCTTATTTTTCTT
TACGGTCTTTAAAAAGGCCGTAATATCCAGCTGAACGGTCTGGTTATAGGTACATTGAGCAACTGACTGA
AATGCCTCAAAATGTTCTTTACGATGCCATTGGGATATATCAACGGTGGTATATCCAGTGATTTTTTTCT
CCATTTTAGCTTCCTTAGCTCCTGAAAATCTCGACAACTCAAAAAATACGCCCGGTAGTGATCTTATTTC
ATTATGGTGAAAGTTGGAACCTCTTACGTGCCGATCAACGTCTCATTTTCGCCAAAAGTTGGCCCAGGGC
TTCCCGGTATCAACAGGGACACCAGGATTTATTTATTCTGCGAAGTGATCTTCCGTCACAGGTATTTATT
CGGTCGAAAAGGATCTAGGTGAAGATCCTTTTTGATAATCTCATGACCAAAATCCCTTAACGTGAGTTTT
CGTTCCACTGAGCGTCAGACCCCGTAGAAAAGATCAAAGGATCTTCTTGAGATCCTTTTTTTCTGCGCGT
AATCTGCTGCTTGCAAACAAAAAAACCACCGCTACCAGCGGTGGTTTGTTTGCCGGATCAAGAGCTACCA
ACTCTTTTTCCGAAGGTAACTGGCTTCAGCAGAGCGCAGATACCAAATACTGTTCTTCTAGTGTAGCCGT
AGTTAGGCCACCACTTCAAGAACTCTGTAGCACCGCCTACATACCTCGCTCTGCTAATCCTGTTACCAGT
GGCTGCTGCCAGTGGCGATAAGTCGTGTCTTACCGGGTTGGACTCAAGACGATAGTTACCGGATAAGGCG
CAGCGGTCGGGCTGAACGGGGGGTTCGTGCACACAGCCCAGCTTGGAGCGAACG
Features (pLannotate 1.2.2; 19 found; start..end, strand, type, name):
    414..506     +  CDS            lacI (fragment): lac repressor; lacI; The lac repressor binds to the lac operator to inhibit transcription in E. coli. This inhibition can be relieved by adding lactose or isopropyl-β-D-thiogalactopyranoside (IPTG).
    519..540     +  protein_bind   CAP binding site: CAP binding activates transcription in the presence of cAMP. E. coli catabolite activator protein
    555..585     +  promoter       lac promoter: promoter for the E. coli lac operon
    593..609     +  protein_bind   lac operator: The lac repressor binds to the lac operator to inhibit transcription in E. coli. This inhibition can be relieved by adding lactose or isopropyl-β-D-thiogalactopyranoside (IPTG). lac repressor encoded by lacI
    654..672     +  promoter       T3 promoter: promoter for bacteriophage T3 RNA polymerase
    685..713     +  misc_feature   MCS (fragment): pBluescript multiple cloning site
    742..775     +  protein_bind   FRT (minimal): supports FLP-mediated excision but not integration (Turan and Bode, 2011) FLP recombinase from the Saccharomyces cerevisiae 2μ plasmid
    782..1111    +  CDS            tnpA (fragment): TN5P_ECOLX - Also known as tnp. Experimental evidence at protein level: Swiss-Prot protein existence level 1. Mediates transposition of transposon Tn5 by a 'cut and paste' mechanism. First, the monomeric transposase binds the 19 bp inverted DNA repeats flanking the transposon. Then, dimerization of the DNA- bound transposase creates a synaptic DNA complex. After nicking of the first DNA strand, excision of the transposon proceeds through a series of intermediates. The transposase then mediates the insertion of the transposon at a new site by strand transfer. The activity of the wild- type tran
   1143..1934    +  CDS            neo: KKA2_KLEPN - Also known as kan, nptII. Experimental evidence at protein level: Swiss-Prot protein existence level 1. Resistance to kanamycin, neomycin, paromomycin, ribostamycin, butirosin and gentamicin B. From Klebsiella pneumoniae.
   1950..1997    +  protein_bind   FRT: FLP-mediated recombination occurs in the 8-bp core sequence TCTAGAAA (Turan and Bode, 2011). FLP recombinase from the Saccharomyces cerevisiae 2μ plasmid
   2078..2120    +  misc_feature   MCS (fragment): pBluescript multiple cloning site
   2129..2147    -  promoter       T7 promoter: promoter for bacteriophage T7 RNA polymerase
   2155..2310    +  CDS            lacZα (fragment): LacZα fragment of β-galactosidase; lacZ fragment
   2315..2743    +  rep_origin     f1 ori (sequence partly withheld): f1 bacteriophage origin of replication; arrow indicates direction of (+) strand synthesis
   2796..2900    +  promoter       AmpR promoter: bla
   2901..3110    +  CDS            AmpR (fragment): β-lactamase; bla; confers resistance to ampicillin, carbenicillin, and related antibiotics
   3389..4048    -  CDS            CmR: chloramphenicol acetyltransferase; cat; confers resistance to chloramphenicol
   4049..4151    -  promoter       cat promoter: promoter of the E. coli cat gene encoding chloramphenicol acetyltransferase
   4371..231     +  rep_origin     ori (across the origin): high-copy-number ColE1/pMB1/pBR322/pUC origin of replication
