[The description below was written by a language model from this plasmid's Addgene catalogue record and pLannotate feature annotations shown in this document.]
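Description:
pSKAP_AM is a 4,728 bp high-copy bacterial plasmid from the pSKAP series, carrying a short unique DNA barcode designated "AM" (recorded as a 25 bp insert). It serves as a template or donor for allelic exchange, placing the barcode on a bacterial chromosome so that the resulting strain can be identified molecularly. The feature table shows a pBluescript-type architecture: a ColE1/pUC origin for replication in E. coli, an f1 phage origin, and the lac promoter/operator region with flanking T3 and T7 promoters and remnants of the multiple cloning site and lacZα. Plasmid maintenance relies on chloramphenicol resistance from a cat gene with its own promoter. Only a fragment of the β-lactamase gene remains, so the original ampicillin marker appears to have been disrupted.

Within the former cloning site sits a kanamycin/neomycin resistance gene (neo, with an adjacent Tn5-derived fragment) bracketed by two FRT sites. This arrangement is typical of cassettes used for recombination-mediated chromosomal insertion: kanamycin selects for integrants, and FLP recombinase can later excise the marker between the FRT sites. The barcode itself is not annotated in either feature table, so its exact position relative to the FRT cassette cannot be read from the record; for it to persist after marker removal it would need to lie outside the FRT-flanked segment. The two tables describe the same plasmid in opposite orientations, one from sequencing and one a theoretical map with a generic barcode placeholder. The associated publication concerns digital PCR-based competitive index assays of fitness in Salmonella, where differently barcoded strains are mixed and quantified.
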