Addgene plasmid #122715: pSKAP_AM
Purpose: pSKAP plasmid containing the unique DNA barcode "AM" to be used for allelic exchange on bacterial chromosomes and subsequent molecular identification
Depositing lab: Travis Bourret. Depositing organization: Creighton University. Publication: Digital PCR-based Competitive Index for High-throughput Analysis of Fitness in Salmonella. Shaw JA, Bourret TJ. J Vis Exp. 2019 May 13;(147). doi: 10.3791/59630. PubMed 31132072.
Backbone
  Vector backbone: pSKAP
  Backbone manufacturer: Shaw and Bourret
  Backbone size w/o insert (bp): 4703
  Total vector size (bp): 4728
  Modifications to backbone: Addition of AM barcode sequence. AACACTGTGTGGTAGAGCTAGTGC
  Vector type: Bacterial Expression
Growth in bacteria
  Bacterial resistance: Chloramphenicol, 25 μg/mL
  Growth temperature: 37°C
  Growth strain: DH5alpha
  Copy number: High Copy
Gene/Insert
  Gene/Insert name: Barcode AM
  Insert size (bp): 25
Terms and licenses: Academic/Nonprofit Terms; Industry Terms: Not Available to Industry
How to cite: pSKAP_AM was a gift from Travis Bourret (Addgene plasmid # 122715 ; http://n2t.net/addgene:122715 ; RRID:Addgene_122715)
