>Addgene plasmid #122715 | pSKAP_AM | depositor partial sequence | sequence record 239243 | M13F primer to sanger sequence the region containing the 25-bp DNA barcode
TMTTMATAWAGGGCGATTGGGTACCGGGCCCCCCTCGAGGTCGACGGTATCGATAAGCTTGCATGCAGAT
TGCAGCATTACACGTCTTGAGAACACTGTGTGGTAGAGCTAGTGCCCGATTGTGTAGGCTGGAGCTGCTT
CGAAGTTCCTATACTTTCTAGAGAATAGGAACTTCGGAATAGGAACTTCAAGATCCCCTTATTAGAAGAA
CTCGTCAAGAAGGCGATAGAAGGCGATGCGCTGCGAATCGGGAGCGGCGATACCGTAAAGCACGAGGAAG
CGGTCAGCCCATTCGCCGCCAAGCTCTTCAGCAATATCACGGGTAGCCAACGCTATGTCCTGATAGCGGT
CCGCCACACCCAGCCGGCCACAGTCGATGAATCCAGAAAAGCGGCCATTTTCCACCATGATATTCGGCAA
GCAGGCATCGCCATGGGTCACGACGAGATCCTCGCCGTCGGGCATGCGCGCCTTGAGCCTGGCGAACAGT
TCGGCTGGCGCGAGCCCCTGATGCTCTTCGTCCAGATCATCCTGATCGACAAGACCGGCTTCCATCCGAG
TACGTGCTCGCTCGATGCGATGTTTCGCTTGGTGGTCGAATGGGCAGGTAGCCGGATCAAGCGTATGCAG
CCGCCGCATTGCATCAGCCATGATGGATACTTTCTCGGCAGGAGCAAGGTGAGATGACAGGAGATCCTGC
CCCGGCACTTCGCCCAATAGCAGCCAGTCCCTTCCCGCTTCAGTGACAACGTCGAGCACAGCTGCGCAAG
GAACGCCCGTCGTGGCCAGCCACGATAGCCGCGCTGCCTCGTCCTGCAGTTCATTCAGGGCACCGGACAG
GTCGGTCTTGACAAAAAGAACCGGGCGCCCTGCGCTGACAGCGGACACGCGGCATCAGAGCAGCCGATTG
TCTGTTGTGCCCAGTCATAGCCGAATAGCTCT
